>Addgene plasmid #176362 | pZNF608-donor | addgene full sequence | sequence record 347402 | Addgene NGS Result
GACCTGCAGGCATGCAAGCTTGGCGTAATCATGGTCATAGCTGTTTCCTGTGTGAAATTGTTATCCGCTC
ACAATTCCACACAACATACGAGCCGGAAGCATAAAGTGTAAAGCCTGGGGTGCCTAATGAGTGAGCTAAC
TCACATTAATTGCGTTGCGCTCACTGCCCGCTTTCCAGTCGGGAAACCTGTCGTGCCAGCTGCATTAATG
AATCGGCCAACGCGCGGGGAGAGGCGGTTTGCGTATTGGGCGCTCTTCCGCTTCCTCGCTCACTGACTCG
CTGCGCTCGGTCGTTCGGCTGCGGCGAGCGGTATCAGCTCACTCAAAGGCGGTAATACGGTTATCCACAG
AATCAGGGGATAACGCAGGAAAGAACATGTGAGCAAAAGGCCAGCAAAAGGCCAGGAACCGTAAAAAGGC
CGCGTTGCTGGCGTTTTTCCATAGGCTCCGCCCCCCTGACGAGCATCACAAAAATCGACGCTCAAGTCAG
AGGTGGCGAAACCCGACAGGACTATAAAGATACCAGGCGTTTCCCCCTGGAAGCTCCCTCGTGCGCTCTC
CTGTTCCGACCCTGCCGCTTACCGGATACCTGTCCGCCTTTCTCCCTTCGGGAAGCGTGGCGCTTTCTCA
TAGCTCACGCTGTAGGTATCTCAGTTCGGTGTAGGTCGTTCGCTCCAAGCTGGGCTGTGTGCACGAACCC
CCCGTTCAGCCCGACCGCTGCGCCTTATCCGGTAACTATCGTCTTGAGTCCAACCCGGTAAGACACGACT
TATCGCCACTGGCAGCAGCCACTGGTAACAGGATTAGCAGAGCGAGGTATGTAGGCGGTGCTACAGAGTT
CTTGAAGTGGTGGCCTAACTACGGCTACACTAGAAGAACAGTATTTGGTATCTGCGCTCTGCTGAAGCCA
GTTACCTTCGGAAAAAGAGTTGGTAGCTCTTGATCCGGCAAACAAACCACCGCTGGTAGCGGTGGTTTTT
TTGTTTGCAAGCAGCAGATTACGCGCAGAAAAAAAGGATCTCAAGAAGATCCTTTGATCTTTTCTACGGG
GTCTGACGCTCAGTGGAACGAAAACTCACGTTAAGGGATTTTGGTCATGAGATTATCAAAAAGGATCTTC
ACCTAGATCCTTTTAAATTAAAAATGAAGTTTTAAATCAATCTAAAGTATATATGAGTAAACTTGGTCTG
ACAGTTACCAATGCTTAATCAGTGAGGCACCTATCTCAGCGATCTGTCTATTTCGTTCATCCATAGTTGC
CTGACTCCCCGTCGTGTAGATAACTACGATACGGGAGGGCTTACCATCTGGCCCCAGTGCTGCAATGATA
CCGCGAGACCCACGCTCACCGGCTCCAGATTTATCAGCAATAAACCAGCCAGCCGGAAGGGCCGAGCGCA
GAAGTGGTCCTGCAACTTTATCCGCCTCCATCCAGTCTATTAATTGTTGCCGGGAAGCTAGAGTAAGTAG
TTCGCCAGTTAATAGTTTGCGCAACGTTGTTGCCATTGCTACAGGCATCGTGGTGTCACGCTCGTCGTTT
GGTATGGCTTCATTCAGCTCCGGTTCCCAACGATCAAGGCGAGTTACATGATCCCCCATGTTGTGCAAAA
AAGCGGTTAGCTCCTTCGGTCCTCCGATCGTTGTCAGAAGTAAGTTGGCCGCAGTGTTATCACTCATGGT
TATGGCAGCACTGCATAATTCTCTTACTGTCATGCCATCCGTAAGATGCTTTTCTGTGACTGGTGAGTAC
TCAACCAAGTCATTCTGAGAATAGTGTATGCGGCGACCGAGTTGCTCTTGCCCGGCGTCAATACGGGATA
ATACCGCGCCACATAGCAGAACTTTAAAAGTGCTCATCATTGGAAAACGTTCTTCGGGGCGAAAACTCTC
AAGGATCTTACCGCTGTTGAGATCCAGTTCGATGTAACCCACTCGTGCACCCAACTGATCTTCAGCATCT
TTTACTTTCACCAGCGTTTCTGGGTGAGCAAAAACAGGAAGGCAAAATGCCGCAAAAAAGGGAATAAGGG
CGACACGGAAATGTTGAATACTCATACTCTTCCTTTTTCAATATTATTGAAGCATTTATCAGGGTTATTG
TCTCATGAGCGGATACATATTTGAATGTATTTAGAAAAATAAACAAATAGGGGTTCCGCGCACATTTCCC
CGAAAAGTGCCACCTGACGTCTAAGAAACCATTATTATCATGACATTAACCTATAAAAATAGGCGTATCA
CGAGGCCCTTTCGTCTCGCGCGTTTCGGTGATGACGGTGAAAACCTCTGACACATGCAGCTCCCGGAGAC
GGTCACAGCTTGTCTGTAAGCGGATGCCGGGAGCAGACAAGCCCGTCAGGGCGCGTCAGCGGGTGTTGGC
GGGTGTCGGGGCTGGCTTAACTATGCGGCATCAGAGCAGATTGTACTGAGAGTGCACCATATGCGGTGTG
AAATACCGCACAGATGCGTAAGGAGAAAATACCGCATCAGGCGCCATTCGCCATTCAGGCTGCGCAACTG
TTGGGAAGGGCGATCGGTGCGGGCCTCTTCGCTATTACGCCAGCTGGCGAAAGGGGGATGTGCTGCAAGG
CGATTAAGTTGGGTAACGCCAGGGTTTTCCCAGTCACGACGTTGTAAAACGACGGCCAGTGAATTCGAGC
TCGGTACCCGGAGGAAGCAAGTACAGGATTTTTAGACCAAAAACTTAACTCCTTGGGTTTTATATCATTG
TAATGAATGTGTTTATTATGCCAATATAAGTTGCTTCACATGCAACTTAAATTCCATGAACCTCATTCTG
TAAGGGTTACATAGATTAGTAATTAACTGATTGGTTTTTCAGACAGTTGAAATTTTCTTGGGTTATCCTT
ACGGCATTTCTAAAATAATTCACCATGACTCCCTTTGTTTTATTATGTTTAAAGATAAAGTCGCAAATGG
AGACATTTATTTTCATAATGCTAAAGGTAATGTTTGTTCTTTGATATTTTAAATTATTCCCTAAGTTTTA
TGAAGGAAAATGATTTAAAGGAATTAAATTATTAATATTATAAAATTAATATTTTTCACAATGTATATCA
TTACTTTATGTTTATTCACTTTCTCCGGAATTGAAGTCCACATTTGAATGAAATTAAAATAAGACTATCG
GTCTTATGGTTTTCTGGTTTACAGTGCCAAATGTTGATAGAGGCTGGGCATGATGGCCCATGCCTGTAGT
CCCACCACTTTGGGAGGCTCATGCAGGTGGATCACCTGAGGTCGGGAGTTCCAGACTAGCCTGGCCAACA
TGGTGAAACCCCATCTCTAATAAAAATACAAAAATTAGCTGGGCGTGGTGGTGTGCGTCTGTAATTCCAG
CTACTAGGGAGGCTGAGGCATGAGAATTGCTGGAACCCAGGAGGTGGAGGTTGCAGTAAGCTGAGATTGC
ACCATTGCATTCCAGCCTAGGTGATGGAGTGAGACTCTGTCTCAAAACTAAAAAAAAAAAAAAACTGTTG
GCCGGGTGCGGTGGCTCATGCCTATAATCCCAGCACTTTGGGAGGCCGAGGTGGGCAGATCACCTGAGGT
CAGGAGCTTGAGACCAGTCTGACCAACATGGAGAAACCCCCTCTCTACTAAAAACATAAAATTAGTCAGG
CATGGTGGCACATGCCTATAATCCCAGCTACTCGGGAGGCTGAGGCAGGAGAATCACTTGAACCCAGGAG
GCAGAGGTTGCGGTGAGCCGAGATTGAGCCGTGGCACTCTAGCCTGGGCAACAAGAGCAAAACTCCGACT
CAAAAAACAAACAAACAAAATGTTGATAGAACCGTGTGCTAAGGTTTGCTTTTCTTTTGCAGAGAAGGGA
TTCCAACTACTGCAAGCGAGAATCTTTATTTTCAGGGCGCCGCCAAATTCAAAGAAACCGCTGCTGCTAA
ATTCGAACGCCAGCACATGGACAGCGGAGGTGGAGGTTCGAGCGGTCCCTCGGGTTCGTCGAGCCTGGAA
GTTCTGTTCCAGGGGCCCCTGTCGTCGAGCGGTCCCTCGGGTTCGATGGTGAGCAAAGGCGAGGAGCTGT
TCACCGGGGTGGTGCCCATCCTGGTCGAGCTGGACGGCGACGTAAACGGCCACAAGTTCAGCGTGTCCGG
CGAGGGCGAGGGCGATGCCACCTACGGCAAGCTGACCCTGAAGTTCATCTGCACCACCGGCAAGCTGCCC
GTGCCCTGGCCCACCCTCGTGACCACCCTGACCTACGGCGTGCAGTGCTTCAGCCGCTACCCCGACCACA
TGAAGCAGCACGACTTCTTCAAGTCCGCCATGCCCGAAGGCTACGTCCAGGAGCGCACCATCTTCTTCAA
GGACGACGGCAACTACAAGACCCGCGCCGAGGTGAAGTTCGAGGGCGACACCCTGGTGAACCGCATCGAG
CTGAAGGGCATCGACTTCAAGGAGGACGGCAACATCCTGGGGCACAAGCTGGAGTACAACTACAACAGCC
ACAACGTCTATATCATGGCCGACAAGCAGAAGAACGGCATCAAGGTGAACTTCAAGATCCGCCACAACAT
CGAGGACGGCAGCGTGCAGCTCGCCGACCACTACCAGCAGAACACCCCCATCGGCGACGGCCCCGTGCTG
CTGCCCGACAACCACTACCTGAGCACCCAGTCCGCCCTGAGCAAAGACCCCAACGAGAAGCGCGATCACA
TGGTCCTTAAGGAGTTCGTGACCGCCGCCGGGATCACTCTCGGCATGGACGAGCTGTACAAGTAATGATC
TAGAGTCGAGTTAATTAAGAATTCCGCCCCCCCCCCTCTCCCTCCCCCCCCCTAACGTTACTGGCCGAAG
CCGCTTGGAATAAGGCCGGTGTGCGTTTGTCTATATGTTATTTTCCACCATATTGCCGTCTTTTGGCAAT
GTGAGGGCCCGGAAACCTGGCCCTGTCTTCTTGACGAGCATTCCTAGGGGTCTTTCCCCTCTCGCCAAAG
GAATGCAGGGTCTGTTGAATGTCGTGAAGGAAGCAGTTCCTCTGGAAGCTTCTTGAAGACAAACAACGTC
TGTAGCGACCCTTTGCAGGCAGCGGAACCCCCCACCTGGCGACAGGTGCCTCTGCGGCCAAAAGCCACGT
GTATAAGATACACCTGCAAAGGCGGCACAACCCCAGTGCCACGTTGTGAGTTGGATAGTTGTGGAAAGAG
TCAAATGGCTCTCCTCAAGCGTATTCAACAAGGGGCTGAAGGATGCCCAGAAGGTACCCCATTGTATGGG
ATCTGATCTGGGGCCTCGGTGCACATGCTTTACATGTGTTTAGTCGAGGTTAAAAAAACGTCTAGGCCCC
CCGAACCACGGGGACGTGGTTTTCCTTTGAAAAACACGATGATAATATGGCCACAACCTGTTACATTGCA
CAAGATAAAAATATATCATCACGAACAGTAAAACTGTCTGCTTACATAAACAGTAATACAAGGGGTGTTA
TGGGATCGGCCATTGAACAAGATGGATTGCACGCAGGTTCTCCGGCCGCTTGGGTGGAGAGGCTATTCGG
CTATGACTGGGCACAACAGACAATCGGCTGCTCTGATGCCGCCGTGTTCCGGCTGTCAGCGCAGGGGCGC
CCGGTTCTTTTTGTCAAGACCGACCTGTCCGGTGCCCTGAATGAACTGCAGGACGAGGCAGCGCGGCTAT
CGTGGCTGGCCACGACGGGCGTTCCTTGCGCAGCTGTGCTCGACGTTGTCACTGAAGCGGGAAGGGACTG
GCTGCTATTGGGCGAAGTGCCGGGGCAGGATCTCCTGTCATCTCACCTTGCTCCTGCCGAGAAAGTATCC
ATCATGGCTGATGCAATGCGGCGGCTGCATACGCTTGATCCGGCTACCTGCCCATTCGACCACCAAGCGA
AACATCGCATCGAGCGAGCACGTACTCGGATGGAAGCCGGTCTTGTCGATCAGGATGATCTGGACGAAGA
GCATCAGGGGCTCGCGCCAGCCGAACTGTTCGCCAGGCTCAAGGCGCGCATGCCCGACGGCGAGGATCTC
GTCGTGACCCATGGCGATGCCTGCTTGCCGAATATCATGGTGGAAAATGGCCGCTTTTCTGGATTCATCG
ACTGTGGCCGGCTGGGTGTGGCGGACCGCTATCAGGACATAGCGTTGGCTACCCGTGATATTGCTGAAGA
GCTTGGCGGCGAATGGGCTGACCGCTTCCTCGTGCTTTACGGTATCGCCGCTCCCGATTCGCAGCGCATC
GCCTTCTATCGCCTTCTTGACGAGTTCTTCTGAGTCCAAGATTGGACATGTACATTGTCATGTGACTGGA
TCACATGGGGAAGCGCTTTATACAGACATCAGTTCCATGGTGTTAATTTGAAATGCCTTAATGGCAGGCA
AAAACCAGTCATTTCATTTTTGTAAATTACAGATTTTATCACAGAGTAACAAATGTTGCTGTAATTAAAC
TTCTGTTTTATATATATATACGTATACATATCTGTATATATACATATATATATATATAAATATAAATATA
TTCTTTACTTTTTGTATCAGTAACCAGGCTCGCACACACAGGGTCTGCTGCCACGTCGCAAACCACTCAG
TAAAGGAAATTAAAAATGTATTTGTCATGTTAAAAAGTGTTAGCCACAAAAGGCTACTTACTTTCTTTTC
CTTTTCCTTTAAAATTGTAAATAAATAATGTTATGTATCAGTGTGCCTGAACCTTGCATATCCTTCACAT
ATTTCCCATAAGCCCCTCAGAAAGGCTAACTGTGATGATGACACTTTGGTACAATTTAGATGTCTATTTG
GTGGCTCCTGTTATAGACGCACCAGTGTAAAATGTTCCTGTAGTCACTGTTTGTACTTGTGTATTGTGGA
AAAAGTACTTTTGGAAGGCATGGGGTTGCCAGTACCACAAAAACTGTGTTGTATATAATGTAAAGATTAA
AATGGGGAAATAATGAGCATCTGTGAATAATGAGGTGTCATTTTTTGATAATCTTGAATGGCAAATAACC
CAATAGCCTGCGTACCAGAGACATCTGTGATTGTTCTATTACTTGAATAGTTCTACAGTCTTTTTTTTTT
TTTTTAATGTTTACAATTATCCAGTTTTAGAAGAGAGAGACTTTAACGCCATTGCCTGGTTACTTGTTTT
ATGCTGTAATCTAGTTTATTTTATGTAAAATGTATATTGAATGCTTTCCTTTTTTATACCTGCCTTAAAT
AATTTGGCAATCAGAATTAAAAAGTTTTTTTTTTTTTTAAATAATGGCTTCTTGTCTGTCTCA
Features (pLannotate 1.2.2; 18 found; start..end, strand, type, name):
      1..21      +  misc_feature   MCS (fragment): pUC18/19 multiple cloning site
     58..74      -  protein_bind   lac operator: The lac repressor binds to the lac operator to inhibit transcription in E. coli. This inhibition can be relieved by adding lactose or isopropyl-β-D-thiogalactopyranoside (IPTG). lac repressor encoded by lacI
     82..112     -  promoter       lac promoter: promoter for the E. coli lac operon
    127..148     -  protein_bind   CAP binding site: CAP binding activates transcription in the presence of cAMP. E. coli catabolite activator protein
    161..253     -  CDS            lacI (fragment): lac repressor; lacI; The lac repressor binds to the lac operator to inhibit transcription in E. coli. This inhibition can be relieved by adding lactose or isopropyl-β-D-thiogalactopyranoside (IPTG).
    436..1024    -  rep_origin     ori: high-copy-number ColE1/pMB1/pBR322/pUC origin of replication
   1195..2055    -  CDS            AmpR: β-lactamase; bla; confers resistance to ampicillin, carbenicillin, and related antibiotics
   2056..2160    -  promoter       AmpR promoter: bla
   2255..2290    +  CDS            rop (fragment): Rop protein, which maintains plasmids at low copy number; rop
   2392..2491    +  misc_feature   bom (fragment): basis of mobility region from pBR322
   2497..2654    -  CDS            lacZα (fragment): LacZα fragment of β-galactosidase; lacZ fragment
   3257..3481    -  CDS            C9orf85 (fragment): CI085_HUMAN - Experimental evidence at protein level: Swiss-Prot protein existence level 1. From Homo sapiens (Human).
   3526..3780    -  CDS            C16orf89 (fragment): CP089_HUMAN - Experimental evidence at protein level: Swiss-Prot protein existence level 1. From Homo sapiens (Human).
   3867..3887    +  CDS            capTEV™ (fragment): composite tag for in vivo biotinylation, TEV protease cleavage, and 6xHis tagging
   3901..3945    +  CDS            S-Tag: affinity and epitope tag derived from pancreatic ribonuclease A
   4036..4755    +  CDS            EGFP: the original enhanced GFP (Yang et al., 1996) mammalian codon-optimized
   4793..5378    +  misc_feature   IRES2: internal ribosome entry site (IRES) of the encephalomyocarditis virus (EMCV)
   5460..6263    +  CDS            NeoR/KanR: aminoglycoside phosphotransferase from Tn5; aph(3')-II (or nptII); confers resistance to neomycin, kanamycin, and G418 (Geneticin®)
