[The description below was written by a language model from this plasmid's Addgene catalogue record and pLannotate feature annotations shown in this document.]
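Description:
pZNF608-donor is a CRISPR homology-directed repair donor plasmid built on the high-copy pUC19 backbone, intended to tag the endogenous human ZNF608 gene with GFP at its C terminus. It is propagated in E. coli through the ColE1/pUC origin. The record lists both ampicillin and kanamycin selection, consistent with the β-lactamase gene in the backbone and the Tn5 NeoR/KanR gene in the insert. Remnants of the pUC19 lac promoter/operator, lacZα and multiple cloning site flank the cloned region, which was assembled by Gibson cloning from material derived from PGP1 cells.

The annotated payload is a promoterless tagging cassette. It begins with a short fragment matching the capTEV composite tag (probably a TEV cleavage or His element), followed by an S-Tag and EGFP, then an EMCV IRES2 and the NeoR/KanR coding sequence. After in-frame integration at the end of the ZNF608 coding sequence, the endogenous promoter would be expected to drive a ZNF608–tag–EGFP fusion. The IRES would allow neomycin phosphotransferase to be translated from the same transcript, so that correctly targeted cells could be enriched with G418.

The homology arms are not annotated as such. They presumably lie in the unannotated stretches on either side of the cassette, upstream between the lacZα remnant and the tags and downstream of NeoR. The hits labelled C9orf85 and C16orf89 fall within the upstream region and are most likely spurious matches to human genomic sequence rather than intended features. The record does not describe a guide RNA or Cas9, which would have to be supplied separately. Uses for a line tagged this way include localisation, pull-down or chromatin-binding studies of this zinc finger protein, though the record states only the creation of GFP fusions.
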