Addgene plasmid #176362: pZNF608-donor
Purpose: CRISPR donor plasmid to create GFP fusion proteins
Depositing lab: Barbara Stranger & Kevin White. Depositing organization: University of Chicago.
Backbone
  Vector backbone: pUC19
  Vector type: CRISPR
Growth in bacteria
  Bacterial resistance: Ampicillin and Kanamycin, 100 & 50 μg/mL
  Growth temperature: 37°C
  Growth strain: DH5alpha
  Copy number: High Copy
Gene/Insert
  Gene/Insert name: ZNF608
  Species: H. sapiens (human)
  Entrez Gene: ZNF608 (a.k.a. NY-REN-36)
  Tag / fusion protein: GFP (C terminal on insert)
  Cloning method: Gibson Cloning
Terms and licenses: Academic/Nonprofit Terms; Industry Terms: Not Available to Industry
Depositor comments: Cloning source: PGP1 cells. Our lab normally uses Top10 cells for transformation.
How to cite: pZNF608-donor was a gift from Barbara Stranger & Kevin White (Addgene plasmid # 176362 ; http://n2t.net/addgene:176362 ; RRID:Addgene_176362)
